>Addgene plasmid #49124 | pEMS1994 | depositor full sequence | sequence record 73224 | pEMS1994 sequence 7672 bps
CTGCGCGCTCGCTCGCTCACTGAGGCCGCCCGGGCAAAGCCCGGGCGTCGGGCGACCTTTGGTCGCCCGG
CCTCAGTGAGCGAGCGAGCGCGCAGAGAGGGAGTGGCCAACTCCATCACTAGGGGTTCCTTGTAGTTAAT
GATTAACCCGCCATGCTACTTATCTACGTAGCCATGCTCTAGGAAGATCGGAATTCCCTAGGCCGGCCAC
GCGTCAGATGTGAGTTAAGCAGTTTGAACAATCGATTGATTAGACTTTTGTGGCTGCTCATTTGGGCATG
TGGCCGAGTACTGTGCTGTCCTGGCCCACAGCGTCCTACAGGAAGGGACGGGCTGTAAGACGTGGGATCT
TCTGAAGTCGTCAAATGAAAAACACTCCTGTTGAGTGAAAAAACAAATAGGCTAATCCTATGATTTTTTA
AACATTTAAACCTGACATGATTTTATTGCAAATTTCCAAGAATCCTTAAAAGTTATAAAAAGCATAATCA
AAATAAATATCTGTGACAGAGTTCTACAAAAGGGAAAACTCAGTTTTCCTTTTGAGATCTTGCCCCAGCA
TCAGTTCAAACACTTCCTCATATATTTCACCAAGACTCAGTTCCTGAGCAAGAAACCACAGGCACAGCAA
GTGCCATGAAAAGCGGCTTTGTGTGGGGTGGGCTCTTCACACTCCAATCTCCACTTCCTTCTCAAGGCCT
CAAAAAAAGTTGAAAAATGAAAACAAAAGCCCTGCTGTGTTGAGCTGGGCTCTGGCGTTGCCATGGACCC
AGGGCAAACAGCGGTGCTCCTGCTCTGCCCCCGGCTCAGCTCATGCTGGGCCTGCACTTCTGGAAGGGAG
CATGGACTTTGGAATGACTGGTTAGAACCCAAATGAATTAATGGAATTTGACATAGTTCAAAAATAATAA
AATGTGATACCCATGAAATGCTGATATTCTGCCTTAATTTGCCAGATTGGGGGCCTCCTGGATTTAGAGT
ATTCTAAAGTAGCCAGTAGGTTCACTCTGCCCTTTTAGACCTAATATATCTGGCTCAGAAAGAAGTCTCT
GTCCCTCTGCTATTTGCTGTTCTTTGCTTTGCCCAGTCTGACTCCTGCCAGCTCCAGGTTCTGCAGACAA
GAACAGTAACTTTTATAATAATAATAATGACTCCCAAGTGAGTGCATTGGGCCCTTCACGTGTGTCTGTA
TGTGTGCACATGTATGTGCGTGTCAATTTCCTTTACTCCTCCTACAGCCCTCTCAGGGGTGCAGCTTTTT
TTCTGTCTTTTACTCAGCCTGAGAAAGGTTGTCGTTTGACAAGGTTTGTTCAGAGGTCGGATCTGAATCC
AGCTCCAAGGCCCCAGCACCCAAGCCCTGACCCCATGGCTGCCTGCTGGCTGGGAGTGGCATTCTTTAGA
ACAGGAAAGGCAGTGAGTTCTCATTGCATCAATACTTGCATTTGCTACAACAGAAGCTTTTTGTCTCTTC
CTCACATTCCTTTAGAACACAAGCCTCCTTTTCTGCCTGTGGCCATCGGTCACTGGAGTCAGCCTCGTGA
GTGGCTTGGTGGCGGATGGCACCGTCCTTTGTGGGAGAAAACAATGTTGCTGCCCAGGCCTTTCTGGAAT
GACCCCTTCCCACCCCCTGACCAGCCCCAGCAAGGCCCGGGGCTGGCTGCCTAGTTGATTGGAGCCAAGA
GTTTGCTGAATGGATGAAGGGAGAAGGGACATCCAAGTGACTGAAGAAGATCTTAACAGAAGATTGATAT
ATTCAAATAGAGGCCCCTGTTGACCCACAAGCTCCTTCGTGCTCTGGCCTGGGCAGGCAGCGTGGTCAGC
ACTTACAGGAATGGTCCCTCCAACATCTGAGCGAGGAAGGGGCACAGAGCACAGTTGTGCCTTCCTTGGG
CCTGGGCAAGCTCTGTGCTTCACAGAGCAAGCCTGTGTCAGATCCTTCAGCAGAGACCACAGCCAGGGGT
GGTGAAGCCGATGAGGAAGTGAGGGCCAACCACACTGCTCAGGCTGTTCCTCACAGGAGGCTGGGGCAGG
CTGAGCCACGCAAGACCACAGCTCTCAGCCCTGTGCTATTTCCAGGGCACACTTACAGATCCTGAATGGT
AGAGAACGTCCTGGATAAAACAATGACAGCAAGACAGCCATGTACACAGATATCTTGTGGGAAACCCTTT
CACGGCCACTTTGAAACTGGGTTGGGAGAAGGACGTGATGCTGGGTCAGGCATCCATTGGGGACCATGGA
CATTTTTGGAGAGTTTGGGCCAATGTTCTTGTGTAATTTGTCAGAAGGAACACCTACTTCTTCATTCTTG
TGAAGAAGAACCCATAAACTGGCCCCCGTGTTCAGAGGCTCCAGTCGAGCGAGTTGAGGGGACAGCTGGA
CTTCTCCTTCCTCAGGCTGGCTGGAGGCTTCAGCAAGGGGGCACACCGTCCACACGCCTCTGTAAAACAG
CGTTCGAACGGGACATCTCTAAGGCATCGTCCAACTCTGAGAGTCTGTGACCTTCCACCCTGGGGTGGAG
GGAAAGGCCTTGGGATACAGTCCACACATCACGTTTTCCCCTAAAAGTACCACCCGTTTTAGTCCCTGCA
GACACTGGCCTCAGCAGCTTCTCTGAGGCAGCCCCGTTGAGCCCAGGGCTGACCACAGACAAGCACTACT
GTCCACAGAACTTCACGCCCAGTGGGGCCAGACTTGGAGGATGGCAGAGGAGAGAAGCTCCAGGGGCCTC
TCCATTAGAAACCAACTTGCAGGCCACTTAATCTCCTATGCTCAGCCTGTACTTGGAAGCTGCTTGTTCT
TGGCTGCACATTTGCTTTGTTTGAATCAATTAATCCAAGTCTCTCTCCTCTCCCCACCCCCAACCTTGCC
TTTAGGGTGACATCAATATTCATGTAATAAAGAAATCGCACAAAAAGCTGACTCCCCACTTCCTGCCCTA
CAGGCCCTTTTTTCTTCCTCAGCCCATGTGCAATCCTGGCTCCCAGCAAGTCCCCGGGGCTGCTTGGTCA
ATGCAGCCCTGTGTGCAGGCCTGGCAGCCCTGCCACCCCCGCCTTCGGCTCCCATTGGCTGCCACGGCCT
GCAGTGGGCTGCACCAGGGTTCATCCATCCTCCCTGGGCAGAGGGAATAAGAGGCTGCCTCTGCCCACCA
GTCCTGCCGCCCAGGACCCGCAGCAGAGACGACGCCTGCAGCAAGGCGCGCCGAAGTTGGTCGTGAGGCA
CTGGGCAGGTAAGTATCAAGGTTACAAGACAGGTTTAAGGAGACCAATAGAAACTGGGCTTGTCGAGACA
GAGAAGACTCTTGCGTTTCTGATAGGCACCTATTGGTCTTACTGACATCCACTTTGCCTTTCTCTCCACA
GGTGTCCACTCCCAGGCGGCCGCCACCATGTCCAACCTGCTGACTGTGCACCAAAACCTGCCTGCCCTCC
CTGTGGATGCCACCTCTGATGAAGTCAGGAAGAACCTGATGGACATGTTCAGGGACAGGCAGGCCTTCTC
TGAACACACCTGGAAGATGCTCCTGTCTGTGTGCAGATCCTGGGCTGCCTGGTGCAAGCTGAACAACAGG
AAATGGTTCCCTGCTGAACCTGAGGATGTGAGGGACTACCTCCTGTACCTGCAAGCCAGAGGCCTGGCTG
TGAAGACCATCCAACAGCACCTGGGCCAGCTCAACATGCTGCACAGGAGATCTGGCCTGCCTCGCCCTTC
TGACTCCAATGCTGTGTCCCTGGTGATGAGGAGAATCAGAAAGGAGAATGTGGATGCTGGGGAGAGAGCC
AAGCAGGCCCTGGCCTTTGAACGCACTGACTTTGACCAAGTCAGATCCCTGATGGAGAACTCTGACAGAT
GCCAGGACATCAGGAACCTGGCCTTCCTGGGCATTGCCTACAACACCCTGCTGCGCATTGCCGAAATTGC
CAGAATCAGAGTGAAGGACATCTCCCGCACCGATGGTGGGAGAATGCTGATCCACATTGGCAGGACCAAG
ACCCTGGTGTCCACAGCTGGTGTGGAGAAGGCCCTGTCCCTGGGGGTTACCAAGCTGGTGGAGAGATGGA
TCTCTGTGTCTGGTGTGGCTGATGACCCCAACAACTACCTGTTCTGCCGGGTCAGAAAGAATGGTGTGGC
TGCCCCTTCTGCCACCTCCCAACTGTCCACCCGGGCCCTGGAAGGGATCTTTGAGGCCACCCACCGCCTG
ATCTATGGTGCCAAGGATGACTCTGGGCAGAGATACCTGGCCTGGTCTGGCCACTCTGCCAGAGTGGGTG
CTGCCAGGGACATGGCCAGGGCTGGTGTGTCCATCCCTGAAATCATGCAGGCTGGTGGCTGGACCAATGT
GAACATAGTGATGAACTACATCAGAAACCTGGACTCTGAGACTGGGGCCATGGTGAGGCTGCTCGAGGAT
GGGGACTGAGCGGCCGCGATCGCAGACATGATAAGATACATTGATGAGTTTGGACAAACCACAACTAGAA
TGCAGTGAAAAAAATGCTTTATTTGTGAAATTTGTGATGCTATTGCTTTATTTGTAACCATTATAAGCTG
CAATAAACAAGTTAACAACAACAATTGCATTCATTTTATGTTTCAGGTTCAGGGGGAGATGTGGGAGGTT
TTTTAAAGCAAGTAAAACCTCTACAAATGTGGTAGGTCGAAATTCCCGATAAGGATCTTCCTAGAGCATG
GCTACGTAGATAAGTAGCATGGCGGGTTAATCATTAACTACAAGGAACCCCTAGTGATGGAGTTGGCCAC
TCCCTCTCTGCGCGCTCGCTCGCTCACTGAGGCCGGGCGACCAAAGGTCGCCCGACGCCCGGGCTTTGCC
CGGGCGGCCTCAGTGAGCGAGCGAGCGCGCAGCCTTAATTAACCTAATTCACTGGCCGTCGTTTTACAAC
GTCGTGACTGGGAAAACCCTGGCGTTACCCAACTTAATCGCCTTGCAGCACATCCCCCTTTCGCCAGCTG
GCGTAATAGCGAAGAGGCCCGCACCGATCGCCCTTCCCAACAGTTGCGCAGCCTGAATGGCGAATGGG
[124 nt withheld, positions 5039-5162]
C
[91 nt withheld, positions 5164-5254]
A
[49 nt withheld, positions 5256-5304]
CCTTTGACGTTGGAGTCCACGTTCTTT
[37 nt withheld, positions 5332-5368]
ACCCTATCTCGGTCTATTCTTTTGATTTATAAGGGATTTTGCCGATTTCGGCCTATTGGTTAAAAAATGA
GCTGATTTAACAAAAATTTAACGCGAATTTTAACAAAATATTAACGCTTACAATTTAGGTGGCACTTTTC
GGGGAAATGTGCGCGGAACCCCTATTTGTTTATTTTTCTAAATACATTCAAATATGTATCCGCTCATGAG
ACAATAACCCTGATAAATGCTTCAATAATATTGAAAAAGGAAGAGTATGAGTATTCAACATTTCCGTGTC
GCCCTTATTCCCTTTTTTGCGGCATTTTGCCTTCCTGTTTTTGCTCACCCAGAAACGCTGGTGAAAGTAA
AAGATGCTGAAGATCAGTTGGGTGCACGAGTGGGTTACATCGAACTGGATCTCAACAGCGGTAAGATCCT
TGAGAGTTTTCGCCCCGAAGAACGTTTTCCAATGATGAGCACTTTTAAAGTTCTGCTATGTGGCGCGGTA
TTATCCCGTATTGACGCCGGGCAAGAGCAACTCGGTCGCCGCATACACTATTCTCAGAATGACTTGGTTG
AGTACTCACCAGTCACAGAAAAGCATCTTACGGATGGCATGACAGTAAGAGAATTATGCAGTGCTGCCAT
AACCATGAGTGATAACACTGCGGCCAACTTACTTCTGACAACGATCGGAGGACCGAAGGAGCTAACCGCT
TTTTTGCACAACATGGGGGATCATGTAACTCGCCTTGATCGTTGGGAACCGGAGCTGAATGAAGCCATAC
CAAACGACGAGCGTGACACCACGATGCCTGTAGCAATGGCAACAACGTTGCGCAAACTATTAACTGGCGA
ACTACTTACTCTAGCTTCCCGGCAACAATTAATAGACTGGATGGAGGCGGATAAAGTTGCAGGACCACTT
CTGCGCTCGGCCCTTCCGGCTGGCTGGTTTATTGCTGATAAATCTGGAGCCGGTGAGCGTGGGTCTCGCG
GTATCATTGCAGCACTGGGGCCAGATGGTAAGCCCTCCCGTATCGTAGTTATCTACACGACGGGGAGTCA
GGCAACTATGGATGAACGAAATAGACAGATCGCTGAGATAGGTGCCTCACTGATTAAGCATTGGTAACTG
TCAGACCAAGTTTACTCATATATACTTTAGATTGATTTAAAACTTCATTTTTAATTTAAAAGGATCTAGG
TGAAGATCCTTTTTGATAATCTCATGACCAAAATCCCTTAACGTGAGTTTTCGTTCCACTGAGCGTCAGA
CCCCGTAGAAAAGATCAAAGGATCTTCTTGAGATCCTTTTTTTCTGCGCGTAATCTGCTGCTTGCAAACA
AAAAAACCACCGCTACCAGCGGTGGTTTGTTTGCCGGATCAAGAGCTACCAACTCTTTTTCCGAAGGTAA
CTGGCTTCAGCAGAGCGCAGATACCAAATACTGTTCTTCTAGTGTAGCCGTAGTTAGGCCACCACTTCAA
GAACTCTGTAGCACCGCCTACATACCTCGCTCTGCTAATCCTGTTACCAGTGGCTGCTGCCAGTGGCGAT
AAGTCGTGTCTTACCGGGTTGGACTCAAGACGATAGTTACCGGATAAGGCGCAGCGGTCGGGCTGAACGG
GGGGTTCGTGCACACAGCCCAGCTTGGAGCGAACGACCTACACCGAACTGAGATACCTACAGCGTGAGCT
ATGAGAAAGCGCCACGCTTCCCGAAGGGAGAAAGGCGGACAGGTATCCGGTAAGCGGCAGGGTCGGAACA
GGAGAGCGCACGAGGGAGCTTCCAGGGGGAAACGCCTGGTATCTTTATAGTCCTGTCGGGTTTCGCCACC
TCTGACTTGAGCGTCGATTTTTGTGATGCTCGTCAGGGGGGCGGAGCCTATGGAAAAACGCCAGCAACGC
GGCCTTTTTACGGTTCCTGGCCTTTTGCTGGCCTTTTGCTCACATGTTCTTTCCTGCGTTATCCCCTGAT
TCTGTGGATAACCGTATTACCGCCTTTGAGTGAGCTGATACCGCTCGCCGCAGCCGAACGACCGAGCGCA
GCGAGTCAGTGAGCGAGGAAGCGGAAGAGCGCCCAATACGCAAACCGCCTCTCCCCGCGCGTTGGCCGAT
TCATTAATGCAGCTGGCACGACAGGTTTCCCGACTGGAAAGCGGGCAGTGAGCGCAACGCAATTAATGTG
AGTTAGCTCACTCATTAGGCACCCCAGGCTTTACACTTTATGCTTCCGGCTCGTATGTTGTGTGGAATTG
TGAGCGGATAACAATTTCACACAGGAAACAGCTATGACCATGATTACGCCAGATTTAATTAAGG
Features (pLannotate 1.2.2; 15 found; start..end, strand, type, name):
   3229..3361    +  intron         chimeric intron: chimera between introns from human β-globin and immunoglobulin heavy chain genes
   3388..4416    +  CDS            cre: RECR_BPP1 - Experimental evidence at protein level: Swiss-Prot protein existence level 1. Catalyzes site-specific recombination between two 34-base- pair LOXP sites. Its role is to maintain the phage genome as a monomeric unit-copy plasmid in the lysogenic state. From Escherichia phage P1 (Bacteriophage P1).
   4442..4563    -  polyA_signal   SV40 poly(A) signal: SV40 polyadenylation signal
   4586..4654    -  CDS            large T antigen (fragment): large T antigen from SV40 (simian virus 40)
   4733..4863    +  repeat_region  AAV2 ITR (fragment): inverted terminal repeat of adeno-associated virus serotype 2 inverted
   4877..5034    +  CDS            lacZα (fragment): LacZα fragment of β-galactosidase; lacZ fragment
   5039..5467    +  rep_origin     f1 ori (sequence partly withheld): f1 bacteriophage origin of replication; arrow indicates direction of (+) strand synthesis
   5520..5624    +  promoter       AmpR promoter: bla
   5625..6485    +  CDS            AmpR: β-lactamase; bla; confers resistance to ampicillin, carbenicillin, and related antibiotics
   6656..7244    +  rep_origin     ori: high-copy-number ColE1/pMB1/pBR322/pUC origin of replication
   7427..7519    +  CDS            lacI (fragment): lac repressor; lacI; The lac repressor binds to the lac operator to inhibit transcription in E. coli. This inhibition can be relieved by adding lactose or isopropyl-β-D-thiogalactopyranoside (IPTG).
   7532..7553    +  protein_bind   CAP binding site: CAP binding activates transcription in the presence of cAMP. E. coli catabolite activator protein
   7568..7598    +  promoter       lac promoter: promoter for the E. coli lac operon
   7606..7622    +  protein_bind   lac operator: The lac repressor binds to the lac operator to inhibit transcription in E. coli. This inhibition can be relieved by adding lactose or isopropyl-β-D-thiogalactopyranoside (IPTG). lac repressor encoded by lacI
   7672..130     -  repeat_region  AAV2 ITR (fragment) (across the origin): inverted terminal repeat of adeno-associated virus serotype 2 inverted
