[The description below was written by a language model from this plasmid's Addgene catalogue record and pLannotate feature annotations shown in this document.]
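Description:
pEMS1994 is a single-stranded AAV2-based transfer plasmid (7,672 bp) for mammalian expression, built to deliver an improved, codon-optimised Cre recombinase (iCre) under the control of the Ple266 MiniPromoter, a compact synthetic regulatory element derived from the S100B gene. The expression cassette is flanked by two AAV2 inverted terminal repeats, one of which spans the plasmid's numbering origin. The ITRs are the cis elements needed for replication and packaging of the intervening DNA into recombinant AAV particles when rep, cap and helper functions are supplied separately.

The automated annotation does not mark the MiniPromoter itself. About 3 kb between the upstream ITR and the first annotated payload feature is unlabelled, and this is presumably where Ple266 lies; the depositor refers users to the annotated sequence file for its exact position. Downstream of this region sits a chimeric β-globin/immunoglobulin heavy chain intron, commonly included to improve transcript processing and expression. It is followed by the Cre coding sequence and an SV40 polyadenylation signal with a small adjoining remnant of large T antigen sequence.

The bacterial backbone carries an ampicillin resistance gene with its own promoter, a ColE1/pUC-type origin, an f1 origin, and leftover lac elements (lacZα and lacI fragments, the lac promoter and operator). The catalogue lists the plasmid as low copy even though the origin is annotated as a high-copy type, and it specifies a recombination-deficient host, consistent with the known instability of ITRs.

The construct is suited to producing AAV that expresses Cre from the S100B-derived promoter, driving recombination of loxP-flanked alleles or reporters. It belongs to a collection used to characterise MiniPromoters for restricted expression, with the associated publication focusing on the retina.
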