Addgene plasmid #49124: pEMS1994
Purpose: AAV plasmid with S100B (Ple266) promoter driving expression of iCre.
Depositing lab: Elizabeth Simpson. Depositing organization: University of British Columbia. Publication: New MiniPromoter Ple345 (NEFL) Drives Strong and Specific Expression in Retinal Ganglion Cells of Mouse and Primate Retina. Simpson E, Korecki AJ, Fornes O, McGill TJ, Cueva-Vargas JL, Agostinone J, Farkas RA, Hickmott JW, Lam SL, Mathelier A, Renner LM, Stoddard J, Zhou M, Di Polo A, Neuringer M, Wasserman WW. Hum Gene Ther. 2018 Jul 31. doi: 10.1089/hum.2018.118. PubMed 30062914.
Backbone
  Vector backbone: AAV2
  Vector type: Mammalian Expression, AAV
Growth in bacteria
  Bacterial resistance: Ampicillin, 100 μg/mL
  Growth temperature: 30°C
  Growth strain: Stbl2
  Copy number: Low Copy
Gene/Insert
  Gene/Insert name: ssAAV-Ple266-iCre (alt name: iCre)
  Species: Synthetic
  Promoter: S100B
  Cloning method: Restriction Enzyme; 5′ cloning site Unknown (unknown if destroyed); 3′ cloning site Unknown (unknown if destroyed)
Terms and licenses: Academic/Nonprofit Terms; Industry Terms: Not Available to Industry
Depositor comments: Please see the annotated GenBank file and the additional image file for the specific location of the minipromoter in this plasmid.
How to cite: pEMS1994 was a gift from Elizabeth Simpson (Addgene plasmid # 49124 ; http://n2t.net/addgene:49124 ; RRID:Addgene_49124)
