>Addgene plasmid #49124 | pEMS1994 | addgene partial sequence | sequence record 81409 | M13pUC-fwd 5'-CCCAGTCACGACGTTGTAAAACG-3'
TTCCACACAACATACGAGCCGGAAGCATAAAGTGTAAAGCCTGGGGTGCCTAATGAGTGAGCTAACTCAC
ATTAATTGCGTTGCGCTCACTGCCCGCTTTCCAGTCGGGAAACCTGTCGTGCCAGCTGCATTAATGAATC
GGCCAACGCGCGGGGAGAGGCGGTTTGCGTATTGGGCGCTCTTCCGCTTCCTCGCTCACTGACTCGCTGC
GCTCGGTCGTTCGGCTGCGGCGAGCGGTATCAGCTCACTCAAAGGCGGTAATACGGTTATCCACAGAATC
AGGGGATAACGCAGGAAAGAACATGTGAGCAAAAGGCCAGCAAAAGGCCAGGAACCGTAAAAAGGCCGCG
TTGCTGGCGTTTTTCCATAGGCTCCGCCCCCCTGACGAGCATCACAAAAATCGACGCTCAAGTCAGAGGT
GGCGAAACCCGACAGGACTATAAAGATACCAGGCGTTTCCCCCTGGAAGCTCCCTCGTGCGCTCTCCTGT
TCCGACCCTGCCGCTTACCGGATACCTGTCCGCCTTTCTCCCTTCGGGAAGCGTGGCGCTTTCTCATAGC
TCACGCTGTAGGTATCTCAGTTCGGTGTAGGTCGTTCGCTCCAAGCTGGGCTGTGTGCACGAACCCCCCG
TTCAGCCC
