>Addgene plasmid #49124 | pEMS1994 | addgene partial sequence | sequence record 83579 | chim-int-F 5'-TCTTACTGACATCCACTTTGCC-3'
GGCGGCCGCCACCATGTCCAACCTGCTGACTGTGCACCAAAACCTGCCTGCCCTCCCTGTGGATGCCACC
TCTGATGAAGTCAGGAAGAACCTGATGGACATGTTCAGGGACAGGCAGGCCTTCTCTGAACACACCTGGA
AGATGCTCCTGTCTGTGTGCAGATCCTGGGCTGCCTGGTGCAAGCTGAACAACAGGAAATGGTTCCCTGC
TGAACCTGAGGATGTGAGGGACTACCTCCTGTACCTGCAAGCCAGAGGCCTGGCTGTGAAGACCATCCAA
CAGCACCTGGGCCAGCTCAACATGCTGCACAGGAGATCTGGCCTGCCTCGCCCTTCTGACTCCAATGCTG
TGTCCCTGGTGATGAGGAGAATCAGAAAGGAGAATGTGGATGCTGGGGAGAGAGCCAAGCAGGCCCTGGC
CTTTGAACGCACTGACTTTGACCAAGTCAGATCCCTGATGGAGAACTCTGACAGATGCCAGGACATCAGG
AACCTGGCCTTCCTGGGCATTGCCTACAACACCCTGCTGCGCATTGCCGAAATTGCCAGAATCAGAGTGA
AGGACATCTCCCGCACCGATGGTGGGAGAATGCTGATCCACATTGGCAGGACCAAGACCCTGGTGTCCAC
AGCTGGTGTGGAGAAGGCCCTGTCCCTGGGGGTTACCAAGCTGGTGGAGAGATGGATCTCTGTGTCTGGT
GTGGCTGATGACCCCAACAACTACCTGTTCTGCCGGGTCAGAAAGAATGGTGTGGCTGCCCCTTCTGCCA
CCTCCCAACTGTCCACCCGGGCCCTGGAAGGGATCTTTGAGGCCACCCACC
