>Addgene plasmid #49124 | pEMS1994 | addgene partial sequence | sequence record 83623 | pCAGGS-3 5'-TCCTTAAACCTGTCTTGTAA-3'
ACTTCGGCGCGCCTTGCTGCAGGCGTCGTCTCTGCTGCGGGTCCTGGGCGGCAGGACTGGTGGGCAGAGG
CAGCCTCTTATTCCCTCTGCCCAGGGAGGATGGATGAACCCTGGTGCAGCCCACTGCAGGCCGTGGCAGC
CAATGGGAGCCGAAGGCGGGGGTGGCAGGGCTGCCAGGCCTGCACACAGGGCTGCATTGACCAAGCAGCC
CCGGGGACTTGCTGGGAGCCAGGATTGCACATGGGCTGAGGAAGAAAAAAGGGCCTGTAGGGCAGGAAGT
GGGGAGTCAGCTTTTTGTGCGATTTCTTTATTACATGAATATTGATGTCACCCTAAAGGCAAGGTTGGGG
GTGGGGAGAGGAGAGAGACTTGGATTAATTGATTCAAACAAAGCAAATGTGCAGCCAAGAACAAGCAGCT
TCCAAGTACAGGCTGAGCATAGGAGATTAAGTGGCCTGCAAGTTGGTTTCTAATGGAGAGGCCCCTGGAG
CTTCTCTCCTCTGCCATCCTCCAAGTCTGGCCCCACTGGGCGTGAAGTTCTGTGGACAGTAGTGCTTGTC
TGTGGTCAGCCCTGGGCTCAACGGGGCTGCCTCAGAGAAGCTGCTGAGGCCAGTGTCTGCAGGGACTAAA
ACGGGTGGTACTTTTAGGGGAAAACGTGATGTGTGGACTGTATCCCAAGGCCTTTCCCTCCACCCCAGGG
TGGAAGGTCACAGACTCTCAGAGTTGGACGATGCCTTAGAGATGTCCCGTTCGAACGCTGTTTTACAGAG
GCGTGTGGACGGTGTGCCCCCTTGCTGAAGCCTCCAGCCAGCCTGAGGAAGGAGAAGTCCAGCTGTCCCC
TCAACTCGCTCGACTGGAGCCTCTGAACACGGGGG
